Addgene plasmid #121917: pX330-TP53-1
Purpose: Encodes sgRNA targeting exon 4 of TP53
Depositing lab: William Hahn. Publication: MDM2 and MDM4 are Therapeutic Vulnerabilities in Malignant Rhabdoid Tumors. Howard TP, Arnoff TE, Song MR, Giacomelli AO, Wang X, Hong AL, Dharia NV, Wang S, Vazquez F, Pham MT, Morgan AM, Wachter F, Bird GH, Kugener G, Oberlick EM, Rees MG, Tiv HL, Hwang JH, Walsh KH, Cook A, Krill-Burger JM, Tsherniak A, Gokhale PC, Park PJ, Stegmaier K, Walensky LD, Hahn WC, Roberts CWM. Cancer Res. 2019 Feb 12. pii: 0008-5472.CAN-18-3066. doi: 10.1158/0008-5472.CAN-18-3066. PubMed 30755442.
Backbone
  Vector backbone: pX330 (Addgene #42230)
  Backbone manufacturer: Feng Zhang
  Backbone size w/o insert (bp): 8500
  Total vector size (bp): 8487
  Vector type: CRISPR
Growth in bacteria
  Bacterial resistance: Ampicillin, 100 μg/mL
  Growth temperature: 37°C
  Growth strain: DH5alpha
  Copy number: High Copy
Gene/Insert
  Gene/Insert name: TP53 (alt name: p53)
  gRNA/shRNA sequence: ACCATTGTTCAATATCGTCC
  Species: H. sapiens (human)
  Entrez Gene: TP53 (a.k.a. BCC7, BMFS5, LFS1, P53, TRP53)
  Promoter: U6
  Cloning method: Unknown
  Sequencing primers: 5′ gactatcatatgcttaccgt
Terms and licenses: Academic/Nonprofit Terms; Industry Terms: Not Available to Industry
Depositor comments: The sgRNA targeting TP53 was cloned into pX330 (Addgene #42230) using a Golden Gate Assembly reaction.
How to cite: pX330-TP53-1 was a gift from William Hahn (Addgene plasmid # 121917 ; http://n2t.net/addgene:121917 ; RRID:Addgene_121917)
