[The description below was written by a language model from this plasmid's Addgene catalogue record and pLannotate feature annotations shown in this document.]
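Description:
pX330-TP53-1 is an all-in-one CRISPR/Cas9 plasmid built on the pX330 backbone, carrying a single guide RNA directed against exon 4 of human TP53 (p53). The total size is 8,487 bp. It is maintained in E. coli as a high-copy plasmid through a ColE1/pUC-type origin and selected with ampicillin via the β-lactamase gene; an f1 phage origin is also present. No mammalian selection marker or fluorescent reporter is annotated, so the plasmid is suited to transient delivery by transfection rather than to drug selection of recipient cells.

Two expression units work together. A human U6 RNA polymerase III promoter drives the sgRNA: the 20-nt TP53 spacer, inserted by Golden Gate assembly according to the depositor, sits in the unannotated gap between the promoter and the Streptococcus pyogenes gRNA scaffold. A partial second scaffold fragment is annotated just downstream. The second unit uses a hybrid promoter made of the CMV enhancer, chicken β-actin promoter and a hybrid intron to express S. pyogenes Cas9, which the annotation splits into contiguous N- and C-terminal portions that together form one full-length coding sequence. It is fused at its C-terminus to a nucleoplasmin nuclear localization signal and terminated by the bGH polyadenylation signal. A single AAV2 ITR is annotated after the cassette; with only one repeat, the construct is not a packageable AAV genome.

Co-expression of Cas9 and the guide in human cells produces a double-strand break in TP53 exon 4, typically giving disruptive indels, so the plasmid is used to knock out p53. The associated publication concerns MDM2 and MDM4 dependencies in malignant rhabdoid tumours. The deposited sequence is theoretical and only partially confirmed by sequencing.
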