Features (pLannotate 1.2.2; 18 found; start..end, strand, type, name):
      1..241     +  promoter       U6 promoter: RNA polymerase III promoter for human U6 snRNA
    271..346     +  misc_RNA       gRNA scaffold: guide RNA scaffold for the Streptococcus pyogenes CRISPR/Cas9 system
    353..396     +  misc_RNA       gRNA scaffold (fragment): guide RNA scaffold for the Streptococcus pyogenes CRISPR/Cas9 system
    443..728     +  enhancer       CMV enhancer: human cytomegalovirus immediate early enhancer; contains an 18-bp deletion relative to the standard CMV enhancer
    730..986     +  promoter       chicken β-actin promoter: contains a 21-bp deletion relative to the standard chicken β-actin promoter
    987..1214    +  intron         hybrid intron: hybrid between chicken β-actin (CBA) and minute virus of mice (MMV) introns (Gray et al., 2011)
   1352..2953    +  CDS            Cas9(N): N-terminal portion of Streptococcus pyogenes Cas9 (Zetsche et al., 2015)
   2954..5452    +  CDS            Cas9(C): C-terminal portion of Streptococcus pyogenes Cas9 (Zetsche et al., 2015)
   5453..5500    +  CDS            nucleoplasmin NLS: bipartite nuclear localization signal from nucleoplasmin
   5534..5645    +  polyA_signal   bGH poly(A) signal: bovine growth hormone polyadenylation signal
   5750..5890    +  repeat_region  AAV2 ITR: inverted terminal repeat of adeno-associated virus serotype 2 inverted
   5895..5946    -  misc_feature   bom (fragment): basis of mobility region from pBR322
   5965..6420    +  rep_origin     f1 ori (sequence partly withheld): f1 bacteriophage origin of replication; arrow indicates direction of (+) strand synthesis
   6421..6470    -  misc_feature   bom (fragment): basis of mobility region from pBR322
   6572..6607    -  CDS            rop (fragment): Rop protein, which maintains plasmids at low copy number; rop
   6702..6806    +  promoter       AmpR promoter: bla
   6807..7667    +  CDS            AmpR: β-lactamase; bla; confers resistance to ampicillin, carbenicillin, and related antibiotics
   7838..8426    +  rep_origin     ori: high-copy-number ColE1/pMB1/pBR322/pUC origin of replication
>Addgene plasmid #121917 | pX330-TP53-1 | depositor full sequence | sequence record 232148 | Theoretical full plasmid sequence, partially confirmed using the LKO.1 5' sequencing primer
GAGGGCCTATTTCCCATGATTCCTTCATATTTGCATATACGATACAAGGCTGTTAGAGAGATAATTGGAA
TTAATTTGACTGTAAACACAAAGATATTAGTACAAAATACGTGACGTAGAAAGTAATAATTTCTTGGGTA
GTTTGCAGTTTTAAAATTATGTTTTAAAATGGACTATCATATGCTTACCGTAACTTGAAAGTATTTCGAT
TTCTTGGCTTTATATATCTTGTGGAAAGGACGAAACACCGACCATTGTTCAATATCGTCCGTTTTAGAGC
TAGAAATAGCAAGTTAAAATAAGGCTAGTCCGTTATCAACTTGAAAAAGTGGCACCGAGTCGGTGCTTTT
TTGTTTTAGAGCTAGAAATAGCAAGTTAAAATAAGGCTAGTCCGTTTTTAGCGCGTGCGCCAATTCTGCA
GACAAATGGCTCTAGAGGTACCCGTTACATAACTTACGGTAAATGGCCCGCCTGGCTGACCGCCCAACGA
CCCCCGCCCATTGACGTCAATAGTAACGCCAATAGGGACTTTCCATTGACGTCAATGGGTGGAGTATTTA
CGGTAAACTGCCCACTTGGCAGTACATCAAGTGTATCATATGCCAAGTACGCCCCCTATTGACGTCAATG
ACGGTAAATGGCCCGCCTGGCATTGTGCCCAGTACATGACCTTATGGGACTTTCCTACTTGGCAGTACAT
CTACGTATTAGTCATCGCTATTACCATGGTCGAGGTGAGCCCCACGTTCTGCTTCACTCTCCCCATCTCC
CCCCCCTCCCCACCCCCAATTTTGTATTTATTTATTTTTTAATTATTTTGTGCAGCGATGGGGGCGGGGG
GGGGGGGGGGGCGGGGCGAGGGGCGGGGCGGGGCGAGGCGGAGAGGTGCGGCGGCAGCCAATCAGAGCGG
CGCGCTCCGAAAGTTTCCTTTTATGGCGAGGCGGCGGCGGCGGCGGCCCTATAAAAAGCGAAGCGCGCGG
CGGGCGGGAGTCGCTGCGCGCTGCCTTCGCCCCGTGCCCCGCTCCGCCGCCGCCTCGCGCCGCCCGCCCC
GGCTCTGACTGACCGCGTTACTCCCACAGGTGAGCGGGCGGGACGGCCCTTCTCCTCCGGGCTGTAATTA
GCTGAGCAAGAGGTAAGGGTTTAAGGGATGGTTGGTTGGTGGGGTATTAATGTTTAATTACCTGGAGCAC
CTGCCTGAAATCACTTTTTTTCAGGTTGGACCGGTGCCACCATGGACTATAAGGACCACGACGGAGACTA
CAAGGATCATGATATTGATTACAAAGACGATGACGATAAGATGGCCCCAAAGAAGAAGCGGAAGGTCGGT
ATCCACGGAGTCCCAGCAGCCGACAAGAAGTACAGCATCGGCCTGGACATCGGCACCAACTCTGTGGGCT
GGGCCGTGATCACCGACGAGTACAAGGTGCCCAGCAAGAAATTCAAGGTGCTGGGCAACACCGACCGGCA
CAGCATCAAGAAGAACCTGATCGGAGCCCTGCTGTTCGACAGCGGCGAAACAGCCGAGGCCACCCGGCTG
AAGAGAACCGCCAGAAGAAGATACACCAGACGGAAGAACCGGATCTGCTATCTGCAAGAGATCTTCAGCA
ACGAGATGGCCAAGGTGGACGACAGCTTCTTCCACAGACTGGAAGAGTCCTTCCTGGTGGAAGAGGATAA
GAAGCACGAGCGGCACCCCATCTTCGGCAACATCGTGGACGAGGTGGCCTACCACGAGAAGTACCCCACC
ATCTACCACCTGAGAAAGAAACTGGTGGACAGCACCGACAAGGCCGACCTGCGGCTGATCTATCTGGCCC
TGGCCCACATGATCAAGTTCCGGGGCCACTTCCTGATCGAGGGCGACCTGAACCCCGACAACAGCGACGT
GGACAAGCTGTTCATCCAGCTGGTGCAGACCTACAACCAGCTGTTCGAGGAAAACCCCATCAACGCCAGC
GGCGTGGACGCCAAGGCCATCCTGTCTGCCAGACTGAGCAAGAGCAGACGGCTGGAAAATCTGATCGCCC
AGCTGCCCGGCGAGAAGAAGAATGGCCTGTTCGGAAACCTGATTGCCCTGAGCCTGGGCCTGACCCCCAA
CTTCAAGAGCAACTTCGACCTGGCCGAGGATGCCAAACTGCAGCTGAGCAAGGACACCTACGACGACGAC
CTGGACAACCTGCTGGCCCAGATCGGCGACCAGTACGCCGACCTGTTTCTGGCCGCCAAGAACCTGTCCG
ACGCCATCCTGCTGAGCGACATCCTGAGAGTGAACACCGAGATCACCAAGGCCCCCCTGAGCGCCTCTAT
GATCAAGAGATACGACGAGCACCACCAGGACCTGACCCTGCTGAAAGCTCTCGTGCGGCAGCAGCTGCCT
GAGAAGTACAAAGAGATTTTCTTCGACCAGAGCAAGAACGGCTACGCCGGCTACATTGACGGCGGAGCCA
GCCAGGAAGAGTTCTACAAGTTCATCAAGCCCATCCTGGAAAAGATGGACGGCACCGAGGAACTGCTCGT
GAAGCTGAACAGAGAGGACCTGCTGCGGAAGCAGCGGACCTTCGACAACGGCAGCATCCCCCACCAGATC
CACCTGGGAGAGCTGCACGCCATTCTGCGGCGGCAGGAAGATTTTTACCCATTCCTGAAGGACAACCGGG
AAAAGATCGAGAAGATCCTGACCTTCCGCATCCCCTACTACGTGGGCCCTCTGGCCAGGGGAAACAGCAG
ATTCGCCTGGATGACCAGAAAGAGCGAGGAAACCATCACCCCCTGGAACTTCGAGGAAGTGGTGGACAAG
GGCGCTTCCGCCCAGAGCTTCATCGAGCGGATGACCAACTTCGATAAGAACCTGCCCAACGAGAAGGTGC
TGCCCAAGCACAGCCTGCTGTACGAGTACTTCACCGTGTATAACGAGCTGACCAAAGTGAAATACGTGAC
CGAGGGAATGAGAAAGCCCGCCTTCCTGAGCGGCGAGCAGAAAAAGGCCATCGTGGACCTGCTGTTCAAG
ACCAACCGGAAAGTGACCGTGAAGCAGCTGAAAGAGGACTACTTCAAGAAAATCGAGTGCTTCGACTCCG
TGGAAATCTCCGGCGTGGAAGATCGGTTCAACGCCTCCCTGGGCACATACCACGATCTGCTGAAAATTAT
CAAGGACAAGGACTTCCTGGACAATGAGGAAAACGAGGACATTCTGGAAGATATCGTGCTGACCCTGACA
CTGTTTGAGGACAGAGAGATGATCGAGGAACGGCTGAAAACCTATGCCCACCTGTTCGACGACAAAGTGA
TGAAGCAGCTGAAGCGGCGGAGATACACCGGCTGGGGCAGGCTGAGCCGGAAGCTGATCAACGGCATCCG
GGACAAGCAGTCCGGCAAGACAATCCTGGATTTCCTGAAGTCCGACGGCTTCGCCAACAGAAACTTCATG
CAGCTGATCCACGACGACAGCCTGACCTTTAAAGAGGACATCCAGAAAGCCCAGGTGTCCGGCCAGGGCG
ATAGCCTGCACGAGCACATTGCCAATCTGGCCGGCAGCCCCGCCATTAAGAAGGGCATCCTGCAGACAGT
GAAGGTGGTGGACGAGCTCGTGAAAGTGATGGGCCGGCACAAGCCCGAGAACATCGTGATCGAAATGGCC
AGAGAGAACCAGACCACCCAGAAGGGACAGAAGAACAGCCGCGAGAGAATGAAGCGGATCGAAGAGGGCA
TCAAAGAGCTGGGCAGCCAGATCCTGAAAGAACACCCCGTGGAAAACACCCAGCTGCAGAACGAGAAGCT
GTACCTGTACTACCTGCAGAATGGGCGGGATATGTACGTGGACCAGGAACTGGACATCAACCGGCTGTCC
GACTACGATGTGGACCATATCGTGCCTCAGAGCTTTCTGAAGGACGACTCCATCGACAACAAGGTGCTGA
CCAGAAGCGACAAGAACCGGGGCAAGAGCGACAACGTGCCCTCCGAAGAGGTCGTGAAGAAGATGAAGAA
CTACTGGCGGCAGCTGCTGAACGCCAAGCTGATTACCCAGAGAAAGTTCGACAATCTGACCAAGGCCGAG
AGAGGCGGCCTGAGCGAACTGGATAAGGCCGGCTTCATCAAGAGACAGCTGGTGGAAACCCGGCAGATCA
CAAAGCACGTGGCACAGATCCTGGACTCCCGGATGAACACTAAGTACGACGAGAATGACAAGCTGATCCG
GGAAGTGAAAGTGATCACCCTGAAGTCCAAGCTGGTGTCCGATTTCCGGAAGGATTTCCAGTTTTACAAA
GTGCGCGAGATCAACAACTACCACCACGCCCACGACGCCTACCTGAACGCCGTCGTGGGAACCGCCCTGA
TCAAAAAGTACCCTAAGCTGGAAAGCGAGTTCGTGTACGGCGACTACAAGGTGTACGACGTGCGGAAGAT
GATCGCCAAGAGCGAGCAGGAAATCGGCAAGGCTACCGCCAAGTACTTCTTCTACAGCAACATCATGAAC
TTTTTCAAGACCGAGATTACCCTGGCCAACGGCGAGATCCGGAAGCGGCCTCTGATCGAGACAAACGGCG
AAACCGGGGAGATCGTGTGGGATAAGGGCCGGGATTTTGCCACCGTGCGGAAAGTGCTGAGCATGCCCCA
AGTGAATATCGTGAAAAAGACCGAGGTGCAGACAGGCGGCTTCAGCAAAGAGTCTATCCTGCCCAAGAGG
AACAGCGATAAGCTGATCGCCAGAAAGAAGGACTGGGACCCTAAGAAGTACGGCGGCTTCGACAGCCCCA
CCGTGGCCTATTCTGTGCTGGTGGTGGCCAAAGTGGAAAAGGGCAAGTCCAAGAAACTGAAGAGTGTGAA
AGAGCTGCTGGGGATCACCATCATGGAAAGAAGCAGCTTCGAGAAGAATCCCATCGACTTTCTGGAAGCC
AAGGGCTACAAAGAAGTGAAAAAGGACCTGATCATCAAGCTGCCTAAGTACTCCCTGTTCGAGCTGGAAA
ACGGCCGGAAGAGAATGCTGGCCTCTGCCGGCGAACTGCAGAAGGGAAACGAACTGGCCCTGCCCTCCAA
ATATGTGAACTTCCTGTACCTGGCCAGCCACTATGAGAAGCTGAAGGGCTCCCCCGAGGATAATGAGCAG
AAACAGCTGTTTGTGGAACAGCACAAGCACTACCTGGACGAGATCATCGAGCAGATCAGCGAGTTCTCCA
AGAGAGTGATCCTGGCCGACGCTAATCTGGACAAAGTGCTGTCCGCCTACAACAAGCACCGGGATAAGCC
CATCAGAGAGCAGGCCGAGAATATCATCCACCTGTTTACCCTGACCAATCTGGGAGCCCCTGCCGCCTTC
AAGTACTTTGACACCACCATCGACCGGAAGAGGTACACCAGCACCAAAGAGGTGCTGGACGCCACCCTGA
TCCACCAGAGCATCACCGGCCTGTACGAGACACGGATCGACCTGTCTCAGCTGGGAGGCGACAAAAGGCC
GGCGGCCACGAAAAAGGCCGGCCAGGCAAAAAAGAAAAAGTAAGAATTCCTAGAGCTCGCTGATCAGCCT
CGACTGTGCCTTCTAGTTGCCAGCCATCTGTTGTTTGCCCCTCCCCCGTGCCTTCCTTGACCCTGGAAGG
TGCCACTCCCACTGTCCTTTCCTAATAAAATGAGGAAATTGCATCGCATTGTCTGAGTAGGTGTCATTCT
ATTCTGGGGGGTGGGGTGGGGCAGGACAGCAAGGGGGAGGATTGGGAAGAGAATAGCAGGCATGCTGGGG
AGCGGCCGCAGGAACCCCTAGTGATGGAGTTGGCCACTCCCTCTCTGCGCGCTCGCTCGCTCACTGAGGC
CGGGCGACCAAAGGTCGCCCGACGCCCGGGCTTTGCCCGGGCGGCCTCAGTGAGCGAGCGAGCGCGCAGC
TGCCTGCAGGGGCGCCTGATGCGGTATTTTCTCCTTACGCATCTGTGCGGTATTTCACACCGCATA
[95 nt withheld, positions 5947-6041]
T
[46 nt withheld, positions 6043-6088]
C
[141 nt withheld, positions 6090-6230]
CCTTTGACGTTGGAGTCCACGTTCTTT
[37 nt withheld, positions 6258-6294]
ACTCTATCTCGGGCTATTCTTTTGATTTATAAGGGATTTTGCCGATTTCGGTCTATTGGTTAAAAAATGA
GCTGATTTAACAAAAATTTAACGCGAATTTTAACAAAATATTAACGTTTACAATTTTATGGTGCACTCTC
AGTACAATCTGCTCTGATGCCGCATAGTTAAGCCAGCCCCGACACCCGCCAACACCCGCTGACGCGCCCT
GACGGGCTTGTCTGCTCCCGGCATCCGCTTACAGACAAGCTGTGACCGTCTCCGGGAGCTGCATGTGTCA
GAGGTTTTCACCGTCATCACCGAAACGCGCGAGACGAAAGGGCCTCGTGATACGCCTATTTTTATAGGTT
AATGTCATGATAATAATGGTTTCTTAGACGTCAGGTGGCACTTTTCGGGGAAATGTGCGCGGAACCCCTA
TTTGTTTATTTTTCTAAATACATTCAAATATGTATCCGCTCATGAGACAATAACCCTGATAAATGCTTCA
ATAATATTGAAAAAGGAAGAGTATGAGTATTCAACATTTCCGTGTCGCCCTTATTCCCTTTTTTGCGGCA
TTTTGCCTTCCTGTTTTTGCTCACCCAGAAACGCTGGTGAAAGTAAAAGATGCTGAAGATCAGTTGGGTG
CACGAGTGGGTTACATCGAACTGGATCTCAACAGCGGTAAGATCCTTGAGAGTTTTCGCCCCGAAGAACG
TTTTCCAATGATGAGCACTTTTAAAGTTCTGCTATGTGGCGCGGTATTATCCCGTATTGACGCCGGGCAA
GAGCAACTCGGTCGCCGCATACACTATTCTCAGAATGACTTGGTTGAGTACTCACCAGTCACAGAAAAGC
ATCTTACGGATGGCATGACAGTAAGAGAATTATGCAGTGCTGCCATAACCATGAGTGATAACACTGCGGC
CAACTTACTTCTGACAACGATCGGAGGACCGAAGGAGCTAACCGCTTTTTTGCACAACATGGGGGATCAT
GTAACTCGCCTTGATCGTTGGGAACCGGAGCTGAATGAAGCCATACCAAACGACGAGCGTGACACCACGA
TGCCTGTAGCAATGGCAACAACGTTGCGCAAACTATTAACTGGCGAACTACTTACTCTAGCTTCCCGGCA
ACAATTAATAGACTGGATGGAGGCGGATAAAGTTGCAGGACCACTTCTGCGCTCGGCCCTTCCGGCTGGC
TGGTTTATTGCTGATAAATCTGGAGCCGGTGAGCGTGGAAGCCGCGGTATCATTGCAGCACTGGGGCCAG
ATGGTAAGCCCTCCCGTATCGTAGTTATCTACACGACGGGGAGTCAGGCAACTATGGATGAACGAAATAG
ACAGATCGCTGAGATAGGTGCCTCACTGATTAAGCATTGGTAACTGTCAGACCAAGTTTACTCATATATA
CTTTAGATTGATTTAAAACTTCATTTTTAATTTAAAAGGATCTAGGTGAAGATCCTTTTTGATAATCTCA
TGACCAAAATCCCTTAACGTGAGTTTTCGTTCCACTGAGCGTCAGACCCCGTAGAAAAGATCAAAGGATC
TTCTTGAGATCCTTTTTTTCTGCGCGTAATCTGCTGCTTGCAAACAAAAAAACCACCGCTACCAGCGGTG
GTTTGTTTGCCGGATCAAGAGCTACCAACTCTTTTTCCGAAGGTAACTGGCTTCAGCAGAGCGCAGATAC
CAAATACTGTTCTTCTAGTGTAGCCGTAGTTAGGCCACCACTTCAAGAACTCTGTAGCACCGCCTACATA
CCTCGCTCTGCTAATCCTGTTACCAGTGGCTGCTGCCAGTGGCGATAAGTCGTGTCTTACCGGGTTGGAC
TCAAGACGATAGTTACCGGATAAGGCGCAGCGGTCGGGCTGAACGGGGGGTTCGTGCACACAGCCCAGCT
TGGAGCGAACGACCTACACCGAACTGAGATACCTACAGCGTGAGCTATGAGAAAGCGCCACGCTTCCCGA
AGGGAGAAAGGCGGACAGGTATCCGGTAAGCGGCAGGGTCGGAACAGGAGAGCGCACGAGGGAGCTTCCA
GGGGGAAACGCCTGGTATCTTTATAGTCCTGTCGGGTTTCGCCACCTCTGACTTGAGCGTCGATTTTTGT
GATGCTCGTCAGGGGGGCGGAGCCTATGGAAAAACGCCAGCAACGCGGCCTTTTTACGGTTCCTGGCCTT
TTGCTGGCCTTTTGCTCACATGT
